Addgene plasmid #186700: SETD2(SET)-Cas9
Purpose: Plasmid encoding SETD2-Cas9 fusion under CMV promoter
Depositing lab: Jennifer Doudna. Depositing organization: University of California, Berkeley. Publication: Decorating chromatin for enhanced genome editing using CRISPR-Cas9. Chen E, Lin-Shiao E, Trinidad M, Saffari Doost M, Colognori D, Doudna JA. Proc Natl Acad Sci U S A. 2022 Dec 6;119(49):e2204259119. doi: 10.1073/pnas.2204259119. Epub 2022 Dec 2. PubMed 36459645.
Backbone
  Vector backbone: pCAGGS
  Backbone size w/o insert (bp): 4718
  Total vector size (bp): 10253
  Vector type: Mammalian Expression, CRISPR
  Selectable markers: Puromycin
Growth in bacteria
  Bacterial resistance: Ampicillin, 100 μg/mL
  Growth temperature: 37°C
  Growth strain: DH5alpha
  Copy number: Unknown
Gene/Insert
  Gene/Insert name: SETD2(SET)-Cas9
  Species: H. sapiens (human)
  Insert size (bp): 5535
  Promoter: CMV
  Tag / fusion protein: FLAG (C terminal on insert)
  Cloning method: Restriction Enzyme; 5′ cloning site EcoRI (not destroyed); 3′ cloning site NheI (not destroyed)
  Sequencing primers: 5′ CTCTAGAGCCTCTGCTAACC; 3′ GCCAGAAGTCAGATGCTCAAGG
Terms and licenses: Academic/Nonprofit Terms; Industry Terms: Not Available to Industry
How to cite: SETD2(SET)-Cas9 was a gift from Jennifer Doudna (Addgene plasmid # 186700 ; http://n2t.net/addgene:186700 ; RRID:Addgene_186700)
