[The description below was written by a language model from this plasmid's Addgene catalogue record and pLannotate feature annotations shown in this document.]
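Description:
SETD2(SET)-Cas9 is a mammalian expression plasmid built on the pCAGGS backbone, about 10.3 kb in total, that encodes a fusion of the SET domain of the histone methyltransferase SETD2 to Streptococcus pyogenes Cas9. The catalogue lists the promoter as CMV. The feature table shows a CMV immediate-early enhancer followed by the chicken β-actin/rabbit β-globin chimeric intron, an arrangement typical of the composite CAG-type promoter of pCAGGS. The SETD2 fragment of roughly 600 bp lies at the N-terminal end, directly upstream of the full-length Cas9 coding sequence. The catalogue gives the species as human, although the automated annotation matched the fragment to the mouse orthologue, most likely because of sequence conservation. A C-terminal FLAG tag is recorded in the catalogue but is not annotated in the feature table.

Downstream of Cas9 is a puromycin N-acetyltransferase coding sequence with no separate promoter annotated. It is therefore presumably co-expressed from the same transcript, though the record does not state what element links it to Cas9. A rabbit β-globin polyadenylation signal terminates the transcription unit. Puromycin allows selection or enrichment of transfected mammalian cells. The backbone also carries an SV40 origin and SV40 poly(A) signal, remnants of lac regulatory sequences, a high-copy ColE1/pUC origin, and an ampicillin resistance gene for propagation in E. coli.

No guide RNA cassette is annotated, so a guide would have to be supplied separately. The associated work concerns decorating chromatin to enhance CRISPR-Cas9 genome editing, which suggests the plasmid is used to test whether tethering a chromatin-modifying domain to Cas9 affects editing outcomes.
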