Features (pLannotate 1.2.2; 18 found; start..end, strand, type, name):
      5..384     +  enhancer       CMV enhancer: human cytomegalovirus immediate early enhancer
    663..1679    +  intron         chimeric intron: chimera between introns from chicken β-actin and rabbit β-globin
   1677..1748    +  CDS            HBB (fragment): HBB_LEPEU - Experimental evidence at protein level: Swiss-Prot protein existence level 1. Involved in oxygen transport from the lung to the various peripheral tissues. From Lepus europaeus (European hare).
   1743..2336    +  CDS            Setd2 (fragment): SETD2_MOUSE - Also known as Kiaa1732 From Mus musculus (Mouse).
   2379..6482    +  CDS            cas9: CAS9_STRP1 - Also known as csn1 From Streptococcus pyogenes serotype M1.
   6674..7271    +  CDS            PuroR (fragment): puromycin N-acetyltransferase; pac from Streptomyces; confers resistance to puromycin
   7349..7404    +  polyA_signal   β-globin poly(A) signal: rabbit β-globin polyadenylation signal (Gil and Proudfoot, 1987)
   7789..7805    -  protein_bind   lac operator: The lac repressor binds to the lac operator to inhibit transcription in E. coli. This inhibition can be relieved by adding lactose or isopropyl-β-D-thiogalactopyranoside (IPTG). lac repressor encoded by lacI
   7813..7843    -  promoter       lac promoter: promoter for the E. coli lac operon
   7858..7879    -  protein_bind   CAP binding site: CAP binding activates transcription in the presence of cAMP. E. coli catabolite activator protein
   7892..7931    -  CDS            lacI (fragment): lac repressor; lacI; The lac repressor binds to the lac operator to inhibit transcription in E. coli. This inhibition can be relieved by adding lactose or isopropyl-β-D-thiogalactopyranoside (IPTG).
   7938..7960    +  promoter       SV40 promoter (fragment): SV40 enhancer and early promoter
   7984..8119    +  rep_origin     SV40 ori: SV40 origin of replication
   8139..8273    +  polyA_signal   SV40 poly(A) signal: SV40 polyadenylation signal
   8275..8329    -  CDS            lacI (fragment): lac repressor; lacI; The lac repressor binds to the lac operator to inhibit transcription in E. coli. This inhibition can be relieved by adding lactose or isopropyl-β-D-thiogalactopyranoside (IPTG).
   8512..9100    -  rep_origin     ori: high-copy-number ColE1/pMB1/pBR322/pUC origin of replication
   9271..10131   -  CDS            AmpR: β-lactamase; bla; confers resistance to ampicillin, carbenicillin, and related antibiotics
  10132..10236   -  promoter       AmpR promoter: bla
>Addgene plasmid #186700 | SETD2(SET)-Cas9 | addgene full sequence | sequence record 365997 | Addgene NGS Result
GGTCGACATTGATTATTGACTAGTTATTAATAGTAATCAATTACGGGGTCATTAGTTCATAGCCCATATA
TGGAGTTCCGCGTTACATAACTTACGGTAAATGGCCCGCCTGGCTGACCGCCCAACGACCCCCGCCCATT
GACGTCAATAATGACGTATGTTCCCATAGTAACGCCAATAGGGACTTTCCATTGACGTCAATGGGTGGAG
TATTTACGGTAAACTGCCCACTTGGCAGTACATCAAGTGTATCATATGCCAAGTACGCCCCCTATTGACG
TCAATGACGGTAAATGGCCCGCCTGGCATTATGCCCAGTACATGACCTTATGGGACTTTCCTACTTGGCA
GTACATCTACGTATTAGTCATCGCTATTACCATGGTCGAGGTGAGCCCCACGTTCTGCTTCACTCTCCCC
ATCTCCCCCCCCTCCCCACCCCCAATTTTGTATTTATTTATTTTTTAATTATTTTGTGCAGCGATGGGGG
CGGGGGGGGGGGGGGNSGCGCGCCRGGGGGGGGGGGGGGGGGSGGGGGGGGGGGSGGGGSGRGGSGGRGA
GGKGCGGCGGCAGCCAATCAGAGCGGCGCGCTCCGAAAGTTTCCTTTTATGGCGAGGCGGCGGCGGCGGC
GGCCCTATAAAAAGCGAAGCGCGCGGCGGGCGGGAGTCGCTGCGCGCTGCCTTCGCCCCGTGCCCCGCTC
CGCCGCCGCCTCGCGCCGCCCGCCCCGGCTCTGACTGACCGCGTTACTCCCACAGGTGAGCGGGCGGGAC
GGCCCTTCTCCTCCGGGCTGTAATTAGCGCTTGGTTTAATGACGGCTTGTTTCTTTTCTGTGGCTGCGTG
AAAGCCTTGAGGGGCTCCGGGAGGGCCCTTTGTGCGGGGGGAGCGGCTCGGGGGGTGCGTGCGTGTGTGT
GTGCGTGGGGAGCGCCGCGTGCGGCTCCGCGCTGCCCGGCGGCTGTGAGCGCTGCGGGCGCGGCGCGGGG
CTTTGTGCGCTCCGCAGTGTGCGCGAGGGGAGCGCGGCCGGGGGCGGTGCCCCGCGGTGCGGGGGGGGCT
GCGAGGGGAACAAAGGCTGCGTGCGGGGTGTGTGCGTGGGGGGGTGAGCAGGGGGTGTGGGCGCGTCGGT
CGGGCTGCAACCCCCCCTGCACCCCCCTCCCCGAGTTGCTGAGCACGGCCCGGCTTCGGGTGCGGGGCTC
CGTACGGGGCGTGGCGCGGGGCTCGCCGTGCCGGGCGGGGGGTGGCGGCAGGTGGGGGTGCCGGGCGGGG
CGGGGCCGCCTCGGGCCGGGGRGGGCTCGGGGGRGGGGCGCGGCGGCCCCCGGAGCGCCGGCGGCTGTCG
AGGCGCGGCGAGCCGCAGCCATTGCCTTTTATGGTAATCGTGCGAGAGGGCGCAGGGACTTCCTTTGTCC
CAAATCTGTGCGGAGCCGAAATCTGGGAGGCGCCGCCGCACCCCCTCTAGCGGGCGCGGGGCGAAGCGGT
GCGGCGCCGGCAGGAAGGAAATGGGCGGGGAGGGCCTTCGTGCGTCGCCGCGCCGCCGTCCCCTTCTCCC
TCTCCAGCCTCGGGGCTGTCCGCGGGGGGACGGCTGCCTTCGGGGGGGACGGGGCAGGGCGGGGTTCGGC
TTCTGGCGTGTGACCGGCGGCTCTAGAGCCTCTGCTAACCATGTTCATGCCTTCTTCTTTTTCCTACAGC
TCCTGGGCAACGTGCTGGTTATTGTGCTGTCTCATCATTTTGGCAAAGAATTCGCCACCATGATTAAGCG
AATGCAGTGTGAGTGTACACCTCTTTCTAAAGATGAAAGAGCTCAAGGTGAAATAGCATGTGGGGAAGAT
TGTCTTAATCGTCTTCTCATGATTGAATGTTCTTCTCGGTGTCCAAATGGGGATTATTGTTCCAATAGAC
GGTTTCAGAGAAAACAGCATGCAGATGTGGAAGTCATACTCACAGAAAAGAAAGGCTGGGGCTTGAGAGC
TGCCAAAGACCTTCCTTCGAACACCTTTGTCCTAGAATATTGTGGAGAGGTACTCGATCATAAAGAGTTT
AAAGCTCGAGTGAAGGAGTATGCACGAAACAAAAACATCCATTACTATTTCATGGCCCTGAAGAATGATG
AGATAATAGATGCCACTCAAAAAGGAAATTGCTCTCGTTTCATGAATCACAGCTGTGAACCAAATTGTGA
AACCCAAAAATGGACTGTGAACGGACAACTGAGGGTTGGGTTTTTTACCACCAAACTGGTTCCTTCAGGC
TCAGAGTTAACGTTTGACTATCAGTTCCAGAGATATGGAAAAGAAGCCCAGAAATGTTTCTGCGGATCAG
CCAATTGCCGGGGTTACCTGGGAGGTGGTAGTGGAGGTTCAGGAGGATCCGGGGGGAGCGGAGGGAGCAT
GGACAAGAAGTACAGCATCGGCCTGGACATCGGCACCAACTCTGTGGGCTGGGCCGTGATCACCGACGAG
TACAAGGTGCCCAGCAAGAAATTCAAGGTGCTGGGCAACACCGACCGGCACAGCATCAAGAAGAACCTGA
TCGGCGCCCTGCTGTTCGACAGCGGAGAAACAGCCGAGGCCACCCGGCTGAAGAGAACCGCCAGAAGAAG
ATACACCAGACGGAAGAACCGGATCTGCTATCTGCAAGAGATCTTCAGCAACGAGATGGCCAAGGTGGAC
GACAGCTTCTTCCACAGACTGGAAGAGTCCTTCCTGGTGGAAGAGGATAAGAAGCACGAGCGGCACCCCA
TCTTCGGCAACATCGTGGACGAGGTGGCCTACCACGAGAAGTACCCCACCATCTACCACCTGAGAAAGAA
ACTGGTGGACAGCACCGACAAGGCCGACCTGCGGCTGATCTATCTGGCCCTGGCCCACATGATCAAGTTC
CGGGGCCACTTCCTGATCGAGGGCGACCTGAACCCCGACAACAGCGACGTGGACAAGCTGTTCATCCAGC
TGGTGCAGACCTACAACCAGCTGTTCGAGGAAAACCCCATCAACGCCAGCGGCGTGGACGCCAAGGCCAT
CCTGTCTGCCAGACTGAGCAAGAGCAGACGGCTGGAAAATCTGATCGCCCAGCTGCCCGGCGAGAAGAAG
AATGGCCTGTTCGGCAACCTGATTGCCCTGAGCCTGGGCCTGACCCCCAACTTCAAGAGCAACTTCGACC
TGGCCGAGGATGCCAAACTGCAGCTGAGCAAGGACACCTACGACGACGACCTGGACAACCTGCTGGCCCA
GATCGGCGACCAGTACGCCGACCTGTTTCTGGCCGCCAAGAACCTGTCCGACGCCATCCTGCTGAGCGAC
ATCCTGAGAGTGAACACCGAGATCACCAAGGCCCCCCTGAGCGCCTCTATGATCAAGAGATACGACGAGC
ACCACCAGGACCTGACCCTGCTGAAAGCTCTCGTGCGGCAGCAGCTGCCTGAGAAGTACAAAGAGATTTT
CTTCGACCAGAGCAAGAACGGCTACGCCGGCTACATCGATGGCGGAGCCAGCCAGGAAGAGTTCTACAAG
TTCATCAAGCCCATCCTGGAAAAGATGGACGGCACCGAGGAACTGCTCGTGAAGCTGAACAGAGAGGACC
TGCTGCGGAAGCAGCGGACCTTCGACAACGGCAGCATCCCCCACCAGATCCACCTGGGAGAGCTGCACGC
CATTCTGCGGCGGCAGGAAGATTTTTACCCATTCCTGAAGGACAACCGGGAAAAGATCGAGAAGATCCTG
ACCTTCCGCATCCCCTACTACGTGGGCCCTCTGGCCAGGGGAAACAGCAGATTCGCCTGGATGACCAGAA
AGAGCGAGGAAACCATCACCCCCTGGAACTTCGAGGAAGTGGTGGACAAGGGCGCCAGCGCCCAGAGCTT
CATCGAGCGGATGACCAACTTCGATAAGAACCTGCCCAACGAGAAGGTGCTGCCCAAGCACAGCCTGCTG
TACGAGTACTTCACCGTGTACAACGAGCTGACCAAAGTGAAATACGTGACCGAGGGAATGAGAAAGCCCG
CCTTCCTGAGCGGCGAGCAGAAAAAAGCCATCGTGGACCTGCTGTTCAAGACCAACCGGAAAGTGACCGT
GAAGCAGCTGAAAGAGGACTACTTCAAGAAAATCGAGTGCTTCGACTCCGTGGAAATCTCCGGCGTGGAA
GATCGGTTCAACGCCTCCCTGGGCACATACCACGATCTGCTGAAAATTATCAAGGACAAGGACTTCCTGG
ACAATGAGGAAAACGAGGACATTCTGGAAGATATCGTGCTGACCCTGACACTGTTTGAGGACAGAGAGAT
GATCGAGGAACGGCTGAAAACCTATGCCCACCTGTTCGACGACAAAGTGATGAAGCAGCTGAAGCGGCGG
AGATACACCGGCTGGGGCAGGCTGAGCCGGAAGCTGATCAACGGCATCCGGGACAAGCAGTCCGGCAAGA
CAATCCTGGATTTCCTGAAGTCCGACGGCTTCGCCAACAGAAACTTCATGCAGCTGATCCACGACGACAG
CCTGACCTTTAAAGAGGACATCCAGAAAGCCCAGGTGTCCGGCCAGGGCGATAGCCTGCACGAGCACATT
GCCAATCTGGCCGGCAGCCCCGCCATTAAGAAGGGCATCCTGCAGACAGTGAAGGTGGTGGACGAGCTCG
TGAAAGTGATGGGCCGGCACAAGCCCGAGAACATCGTGATCGAAATGGCCAGAGAGAACCAGACCACCCA
GAAGGGACAGAAGAACAGCCGCGAGAGAATGAAGCGGATCGAAGAGGGCATCAAAGAGCTGGGCAGCCAG
ATCCTGAAAGAACACCCCGTGGAAAACACCCAGCTGCAGAACGAGAAGCTGTACCTGTACTACCTGCAGA
ATGGGCGGGATATGTACGTGGACCAGGAACTGGACATCAACCGGCTGTCCGACTACGATGTGGACCATAT
CGTGCCTCAGAGCTTTCTGAAGGACGACTCCATCGATAACAAAGTGCTGACTCGGAGCGACAAGAACCGG
GGCAAGAGCGACAACGTGCCCTCCGAAGAGGTCGTGAAGAAGATGAAGAACTACTGGCGCCAGCTGCTGA
ATGCCAAGCTGATTACCCAGAGGAAGTTCGACAATCTGACCAAGGCCGAGAGAGGCGGCCTGAGCGAACT
GGATAAGGCCGGCTTCATCAAGAGACAGCTGGTGGAAACCCGGCAGATCACAAAGCACGTGGCACAGATC
CTGGACTCCCGGATGAACACTAAGTACGACGAGAACGACAAACTGATCCGGGAAGTGAAAGTGATCACCC
TGAAGTCCAAGCTGGTGTCCGATTTCCGGAAGGATTTCCAGTTTTACAAAGTGCGCGAGATCAACAACTA
CCACCACGCCCACGACGCCTACCTGAACGCCGTCGTGGGAACCGCCCTGATCAAAAAGTACCCTAAGCTG
GAAAGCGAGTTCGTGTACGGCGACTACAAGGTGTACGACGTGCGGAAGATGATCGCCAAGAGCGAGCAGG
AAATCGGCAAGGCTACCGCCAAGTACTTCTTCTACAGCAACATCATGAACTTTTTCAAGACCGAGATTAC
CCTGGCCAACGGCGAGATCCGGAAGCGGCCTCTGATCGAGACAAACGGCGAAACAGGCGAGATCGTGTGG
GATAAGGGCCGGGACTTTGCCACCGTGCGGAAAGTGCTGTCTATGCCCCAAGTGAATATCGTGAAAAAGA
CCGAGGTGCAGACAGGCGGCTTCAGCAAAGAGTCTATCCTGCCCAAGAGGAACAGCGACAAGCTGATCGC
CAGAAAGAAGGACTGGGACCCTAAGAAGTACGGCGGCTTCGACAGCCCCACCGTGGCCTATTCTGTGCTG
GTGGTGGCCAAAGTGGAAAAGGGCAAGTCCAAGAAACTGAAGAGTGTGAAAGAGCTGCTGGGGATCACCA
TCATGGAAAGAAGCAGCTTCGAGAAGAATCCCATCGACTTTCTGGAAGCCAAGGGCTACAAAGAAGTGAA
AAAGGACCTGATCATCAAGCTGCCTAAGTACTCCCTGTTCGAGCTGGAAAACGGCCGGAAGAGAATGCTG
GCCTCTGCCGGCGAACTGCAGAAGGGAAACGAACTGGCCCTGCCCTCCAAATATGTGAACTTCCTGTACC
TGGCCAGCCACTATGAGAAGCTGAAGGGCTCCCCCGAGGATAATGAGCAGAAACAGCTGTTTGTGGAACA
GCACAAACACTACCTGGACGAGATCATCGAGCAGATCAGCGAGTTCTCCAAGAGAGTGATCCTGGCCGAC
GCTAATCTGGACAAGGTGCTGAGCGCCTACAACAAGCACAGAGACAAGCCTATCAGAGAGCAGGCCGAGA
ATATCATCCACCTGTTTACCCTGACCAATCTGGGAGCCCCTGCCGCCTTCAAGTACTTTGACACCACCAT
CGACCGGAAGAGGTACACCAGCACCAAAGAGGTGCTGGACGCCACCCTGATCCACCAGAGCATCACCGGC
CTGTACGAGACACGGATCGACCTGTCTCAGCTGGGAGGCGACGCCGACTATAAGGACCACGACGGAGACT
ACAAGGATCATGATATTGATTACAAAGACGATGACGATAAGAGCCTGGGCAGCGGCTCCCCCAAGAAAAA
ACGCAAGGTGGAAGATCCTAAGAAAAAGCGGAAAGTGGCAACAAACTTCTCTCTGCTGAAACAAGCCGGA
GATGTCGAAGAGAATCCTGGACCGACCGAGTACAAGCCCACGGTGCGCCTCGCCACCCGCGACGACGTCC
CCAGGGCCGTACGCACCCTCGCCGCCGCGTTCGCCGACTACCCCGCCACGCGCCACACCGTCGATCCGGA
CCGCCACATCGAGCGGGTCACCGAGCTGCAAGAACTCTTCCTCACGCGCGTCGGGCTCGACATCGGCAAG
GTGTGGGTCGCGGACGACGGCGCCGCGGTGGCGGTCTGGACCACGCCGGAGAGCGTCGAAGCGGGGGCGG
TGTTCGCCGAGATCGGCCCGCGCATGGCCGAGTTGAGCGGTTCCCGGCTGGCCGCGCAGCAACAGATGGA
AGGCCTCCTGGCGCCGCACCGGCCCAAGGAGCCCGCGTGGTTCCTGGCCACCGTCGGAGTCTCGCCCGAC
CACCAGGGCAAGGGTCTGGGCAGCGCCGTCGTGCTCCCCGGAGTGGAGGCGGCCGAGCGCGCCGGGGTGC
CCGCCTTCCTGGAGACCTCCGCGCCCCGCAACCTCCCCTTCTACGAGCGGCTCGGCTTCACCGTCACCGC
CGACGTCGAGGTGCCCGAAGGACCGCGCACCTGGTGCATGACCCGCAAGCCCGGTGCCTGATAAGCTAGC
AGATCTTTTTCCCTCTGCCAAAAATTATGGGGACATCATGAAGCCCCTTGAGCATCTGACTTCTGGCTAA
TAAAGGAAATTTATTTTCATTGCAATAGTGTGTTGGAATTTTTTGTGTCTCTCACTCGGAAGGACATATG
GGAGGGCAAATCATTTAAAACATCAGAATGAGTATTTGGTTTAGAGTTTGGCAACATATGCCCATATGCT
GGCTGCCATGAACAAAGGTTGGCTATAAAGAGGTCATCAGTATATGAAACAGCCCCCTGCTGTCCATTCC
TTATTCCATAGAAAAGCCTTGACTTGAGGTTAGATTTTTTTTATATTTTGTTTTGTGTTATTTTTTTCTT
TAACATCCCTAAAATTTTCCTTACATGTTTTACTAGCCAGATTTTTCCTCCTCTCCTGACTACTCCCAGT
CATAGCTGTCCCTCTTCTCTTATGGAGATCCCTCGACCTGCAGCCCAAGCTTGGCGTAATCATGGTCATA
GCTGTTTCCTGTGTGAAATTGTTATCCGCTCACAATTCCACACAACATACGAGCCGGAAGCATAAAGTGT
AAAGCCTGGGGTGCCTAATGAGTGAGCTAACTCACATTAATTGCGTTGCGCTCACTGCCCGCTTTCCAGT
CGGGAAACCTGTCGTGCCAGCGGATCCGCATCTCAATTAGTCAGCAACCATAGTCCCGCCCCTAACTCCG
CCCATCCCGCCCCTAACTCCGCCCAGTTCCGCCCATTCTCCGCCCCATGGCTGACTAATTTTTTTTATTT
ATGCAGAGGCCGAGGCCGCCTCGGCCTCTGAGCTATTCCAGAAGTAGTGAGGAGGCTTTTTTGGAGGCCT
AGGCTTTTGCAAAAAGCTAACTTGTTTATTGCAGCTTATAATGGTTACAAATAAAGCAATAGCATCACAA
ATTTCACAAATAAAGCATTTTTTTCACTGCATTCTAGTTGTGGTTTGTCCAAACTCATCAATGTATCTTA
TCATGTCTGGATCCGCTGCATTAATGAATCGGCCAACGCGCGGGGAGAGGCGGTTTGCGTATTGGGCGCT
CTTCCGCTTCCTCGCTCACTGACTCGCTGCGCTCGGTCGTTCGGCTGCGGCGAGCGGTATCAGCTCACTC
AAAGGCGGTAATACGGTTATCCACAGAATCAGGGGATAACGCAGGAAAGAACATGTGAGCAAAAGGCCAG
CAAAAGGCCAGGAACCGTAAAAAGGCCGCGTTGCTGGCGTTTTTCCATAGGCTCCGCCCCCCTGACGAGC
ATCACAAAAATCGACGCTCAAGTCAGAGGTGGCGAAACCCGACAGGACTATAAAGATACCAGGCGTTTCC
CCCTGGAAGCTCCCTCGTGCGCTCTCCTGTTCCGACCCTGCCGCTTACCGGATACCTGTCCGCCTTTCTC
CCTTCGGGAAGCGTGGCGCTTTCTCATAGCTCACGCTGTAGGTATCTCAGTTCGGTGTAGGTCGTTCGCT
CCAAGCTGGGCTGTGTGCACGAACCCCCCGTTCAGCCCGACCGCTGCGCCTTATCCGGTAACTATCGTCT
TGAGTCCAACCCGGTAAGACACGACTTATCGCCACTGGCAGCAGCCACTGGTAACAGGATTAGCAGAGCG
AGGTATGTAGGCGGTGCTACAGAGTTCTTGAAGTGGTGGCCTAACTACGGCTACACTAGAAGAACAGTAT
TTGGTATCTGCGCTCTGCTGAAGCCAGTTACCTTCGGAAAAAGAGTTGGTAGCTCTTGATCCGGCAAACA
AACCACCGCTGGTAGCGGTGGTTTTTTTGTTTGCAAGCAGCAGATTACGCGCAGAAAAAAAGGATCTCAA
GAAGATCCTTTGATCTTTTCTACGGGGTCTGACGCTCAGTGGAACGAAAACTCACGTTAAGGGATTTTGG
TCATGAGATTATCAAAAAGGATCTTCACCTAGATCCTTTTAAATTAAAAATGAAGTTTTAAATCAATCTA
AAGTATATATGAGTAAACTTGGTCTGACAGTTACCAATGCTTAATCAGTGAGGCACCTATCTCAGCGATC
TGTCTATTTCGTTCATCCATAGTTGCCTGACTCCCCGTCGTGTAGATAACTACGATACGGGAGGGCTTAC
CATCTGGCCCCAGTGCTGCAATGATACCGCGAGACCCACGCTCACCGGCTCCAGATTTATCAGCAATAAA
CCAGCCAGCCGGAAGGGCCGAGCGCAGAAGTGGTCCTGCAACTTTATCCGCCTCCATCCAGTCTATTAAT
TGTTGCCGGGAAGCTAGAGTAAGTAGTTCGCCAGTTAATAGTTTGCGCAACGTTGTTGCCATTGCTACAG
GCATCGTGGTGTCACGCTCGTCGTTTGGTATGGCTTCATTCAGCTCCGGTTCCCAACGATCAAGGCGAGT
TACATGATCCCCCATGTTGTGCAAAAAAGCGGTTAGCTCCTTCGGTCCTCCGATCGTTGTCAGAAGTAAG
TTGGCCGCAGTGTTATCACTCATGGTTATGGCAGCACTGCATAATTCTCTTACTGTCATGCCATCCGTAA
GATGCTTTTCTGTGACTGGTGAGTACTCAACCAAGTCATTCTGAGAATAGTGTATGCGGCGACCGAGTTG
CTCTTGCCCGGCGTCAATACGGGATAATACCGCGCCACATAGCAGAACTTTAAAAGTGCTCATCATTGGA
AAACGTTCTTCGGGGCGAAAACTCTCAAGGATCTTACCGCTGTTGAGATCCAGTTCGATGTAACCCACTC
GTGCACCCAACTGATCTTCAGCATCTTTTACTTTCACCAGCGTTTCTGGGTGAGCAAAAACAGGAAGGCA
AAATGCCGCAAAAAAGGGAATAAGGGCGACACGGAAATGTTGAATACTCATACTCTTCCTTTTTCAATAT
TATTGAAGCATTTATCAGGGTTATTGTCTCATGAGCGGATACATATTTGAATGTATTTAGAAAAATAAAC
AAATAGGGGTTCCGCGCACATTTCCCCGAAAAGTGCCACCTG
